>Addgene plasmid #18775 | MSCV HAM Myc puro | addgene partial sequence | sequence record 24668 | pLXSN-5
NNNCNNNNNNNNNNNCCCTCNCTCCTTCTCTAGGCGCCGGAATTAGATCTTCGGCCAGCGACTAGTAGAA
GCCACCATGGATAGCTATCCTTATGACGTGCCTGACTATGCCAGCCTGATGCTGATGAGCTATCCTTATG
ACGTGCCTGACTATGCCAGCCTGATGCTGATGAGCTATCCTTATGACGTGCCTGACTATGCCAGCCTGAT
GCTGATGTCTAGACCCCTCAACGTTAGCTTCACCAACAGGAACTATGACCTCGACTACGACTCGGTGCAG
CCGTATTTCTACTGCGACGAGGAGGAGAACTTCTACCAGCAGCAGCAGCAGAGCGAGCTGCAGCCCCCGG
CGCCCAGCGAGGATATCTGGAAGAAATTCGAGCTGCTGAGTACTCCGCCCCTGTCCCCTAGCCGCCGCTC
CGGGCTCTGCTCGCCCTCCTACGTTGCGGTCACACCCTTCTCCCTTCGGGGAGACAACGACGGCGGTGGC
GGGAGCTTCTCCACGGCCGACCAGCTGGAGATGGTGACCGAGCTGCTGGGAGGAGACATGGTGAACCAGA
GTTTCATCTGGCNNNNNNNAAAAANACTTNNNNCAAAAACATCATCATCCAGGACTGTATGTGGAGCGGC
TTCTCGGCCGCCGCCAAGCTCGTCTCAGAGAAGCTGGCCTCCTACCANGCTGCGCGCAAAGACAGCGGCA
GCCCGAACCCCGCCCGCGGCCACAGCGTCTGCTCCACCTCCNGCTTGNNCCNGCNGNNNNGANCNNCNNC
CNNCCTCNAANTGNNNNNANCCCCNNNNNNGGNNNNNNNNCCNNNNNNNNCTNNNNANANNNNNGNNNNN
NNNNGCNCNNNNNNTNNNNN
