[The description below was written by a language model from this plasmid's Addgene catalogue record.]
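Description:
MSCV HAM Myc puro is a retroviral mammalian expression plasmid built on the commercial pMSCVpuro backbone (about 6.3 kb without insert), a murine stem cell virus–derived vector. It is propagated in E. coli as a high-copy plasmid under ampicillin selection, and carries a puromycin resistance marker for selecting transduced or transfected mammalian cells. No feature table accompanies the record, so individual elements are not itemised. In vectors of this family the insert is generally transcribed from the 5′ viral long terminal repeat, a packaging signal allows the genomic RNA to be encapsidated when the plasmid is introduced into a retroviral packaging cell line, and the puromycin gene is driven by a separate internal promoter. The record itself does not state the promoters.

The payload is human MYC (c-Myc), an insert of roughly 1.46 kb cloned between BglII and EcoRI sites, both of which were retained. The protein carries an N-terminal HAM tag, which the depositor describes as a methionine-rich variant of the widely used haemagglutinin epitope tag. This should allow the exogenous protein to be detected and distinguished from endogenous MYC.

The construct is suited to producing retrovirus for stable, selectable delivery of tagged MYC into mammalian cells. The associated publication concerns tumour-derived MYC mutants and their evasion of the p53 tumour surveillance network, which suggests use in studies of MYC-driven oncogenesis. The record lists no mutation for this insert, so it may have served as the wild-type comparator, although this is not explicitly stated.
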