Addgene plasmid #18775: MSCV HAM Myc puro
Depositing lab: Scott Lowe. Depositing organization: Cold Spring Harbor Laboratory. Publication: Evasion of the p53 tumour surveillance network by tumour-derived MYC mutants. Hemann MT, Bric A, Teruya-Feldstein J, Herbst A, Nilsson JA, Cordon-Cardo C, Cleveland JL, Tansey WP, Lowe SW. Nature. 2005 Aug 11. 436(7052):807-11. 10.1038/nature03845 PubMed 16094360.
Backbone
  Vector backbone: pMSCVpuro
  Backbone manufacturer: Clontech
  Backbone size w/o insert (bp): 6300
  Vector type: Mammalian Expression, Retroviral
  Selectable markers: Puromycin
Growth in bacteria
  Bacterial resistance: Ampicillin, 100 μg/mL
  Growth temperature: 37°C
  Growth strain: DH5alpha
  Copy number: High Copy
Gene/Insert
  Gene/Insert name: myc
  Species: H. sapiens (human)
  Insert size (bp): 1461
  Entrez Gene: MYC (a.k.a. MRTL, MYCC, bHLHe39, c-Myc)
  Tag / fusion protein: HA (N terminal on insert)
  Cloning method: Restriction Enzyme; 5′ cloning site BglII (not destroyed); 3′ cloning site EcoRI (not destroyed)
  Sequencing primers: 5′ MSCV
Terms and licenses: Academic/Nonprofit Terms; Industry Terms: Not Available to Industry
Depositor comments: HAM (a methionine-rich variant of the widely used haemagglutinin tag)-tagged myc in pMSCV puro.
How to cite: MSCV HAM Myc puro was a gift from Scott Lowe (Addgene plasmid # 18775)
